>Addgene plasmid #184291 | pX601-AAV-CMV::NLS-SaCas9-NLS-3xHA-bGHpA;U6::BsaI-sgRNA-Oprl1 | addgene full sequence | sequence record 362044 | Addgene NGS Result
GTACTGGGCATAATGCCAGGCGGGCCATTTACCGTCATTGACGTCAATAGGGGGCGTACTTGGCATATGA
TACACTTGATGTACTGCCAAGTGGGCAGTTTACCGTAAATACTCCACCCATTGACGTCAATGGAAAGTCC
CTATTGGCGTTACTATGGGAACATACGTCATTATTGACGTCAATGGGCGGGGGTCGTTGGGCGGTCAGCC
AGGCGGGCCATTTACCGTAAGTTATGTAACGCGGAACTCCATATATGGGCTATGAACTAATGACCCCGTA
ATTGATTACTATTAATAACTAGTCAATAATCAATGTCAACGCCTCGAGTCTAGAGGCCGCAGGAACCCCT
AGTGATGGAGTTGGCCACTCCCTCTCTGCGCGCTCGCTCGCTCACTGAGGCCGGGCGACCAAAGGTCGCC
CGACGCCCGGGCGGCCTCAGTGAGCGAGCGAGCGCGCAGCTGCCTGCAGGACATGTGAGCAAAAGGCCAG
CAAAAGGCCAGGAACCGTAAAAAGGCCGCGTTGCTGGCGTTTTTCCATAGGCTCCGCCCCCCTGACGAGC
ATCACAAAAATCGACGCTCAAGTCAGAGGTGGCGAAACCCGACAGGACTATAAAGATACCAGGCGTTTCC
CCCTGGAAGCTCCCTCGTGCGCTCTCCTGTTCCGACCCTGCCGCTTACCGGATACCTGTCCGCCTTTCTC
CCTTCGGGAAGCGTGGCGCTTTCTCATAGCTCACGCTGTAGGTATCTCAGTTCGGTGTAGGTCGTTCGCT
CCAAGCTGGGCTGTGTGCACGAACCCCCCGTTCAGCCCGACCGCTGCGCCTTATCCGGTAACTATCGTCT
TGAGTCCAACCCGGTAAGACACGACTTATCGCCACTGGCAGCAGCCACTGGTAACAGGATTAGCAGAGCG
AGGTATGTAGGCGGTGCTACAGAGTTCTTGAAGTGGTGGCCTAACTACGGCTACACTAGAAGAACAGTAT
TTGGTATCTGCGCTCTGCTGAAGCCAGTTACCTTCGGAAAAAGAGTTGGTAGCTCTTGATCCGGCAAACA
AACCACCGCTGGTAGCGGTGGTTTTTTTGTTTGCAAGCAGCAGATTACGCGCAGAAAAAAAGGATCTCAA
GAAGATCCTTTGATCTTTTCTACGGGGTCTGACGCTCAGTGGAACGAAAACTCACGTTAAGGGATTTTGG
TCATGAGATTATCAAAAAGGATCTTCACCTAGATCCTTTTAAATTAAAAATGAAGTTTTAAATCAATCTA
AAGTATATATGAGTAAACTTGGTCTGACAGTTACCAATGCTTAATCAGTGAGGCACCTATCTCAGCGATC
TGTCTATTTCGTTCATCCATAGTTGCCTGACTCCCCGTCGTGTAGATAACTACGATACGGGAGGGCTTAC
CATCTGGCCCCAGTGCTGCAATGATACCGCGGCTTCCACGCTCACCGGCTCCAGATTTATCAGCAATAAA
CCAGCCAGCCGGAAGGGCCGAGCGCAGAAGTGGTCCTGCAACTTTATCCGCCTCCATCCAGTCTATTAAT
TGTTGCCGGGAAGCTAGAGTAAGTAGTTCGCCAGTTAATAGTTTGCGCAACGTTGTTGCCATTGCTACAG
GCATCGTGGTGTCACGCTCGTCGTTTGGTATGGCTTCATTCAGCTCCGGTTCCCAACGATCAAGGCGAGT
TACATGATCCCCCATGTTGTGCAAAAAAGCGGTTAGCTCCTTCGGTCCTCCGATCGTTGTCAGAAGTAAG
TTGGCCGCAGTGTTATCACTCATGGTTATGGCAGCACTGCATAATTCTCTTACTGTCATGCCATCCGTAA
GATGCTTTTCTGTGACTGGTGAGTACTCAACCAAGTCATTCTGAGAATAGTGTATGCGGCGACCGAGTTG
CTCTTGCCCGGCGTCAATACGGGATAATACCGCGCCACATAGCAGAACTTTAAAAGTGCTCATCATTGGA
AAACGTTCTTCGGGGCGAAAACTCTCAAGGATCTTACCGCTGTTGAGATCCAGTTCGATGTAACCCACTC
GTGCACCCAACTGATCTTCAGCATCTTTTACTTTCACCAGCGTTTCTGGGTGAGCAAAAACAGGAAGGCA
AAATGCCGCAAAAAAGGGAATAAGGGCGACACGGAAATGTTGAATACTCATACTCTTCCTTTTTCAATAT
TATTGAAGCATTTATCAGGGTTATTGTCTCATGAGCGGATACATATTTGAATGTATTTAGAAAAATAAAC
AAATAGGGGTTCCGCGCACATTTCCCCGAAAAGTGCCACCTGACGTCTAAGAAACCATTATTATCATGAC
ATTAACCTATAAAAATAGGCGTATCACGAGGCCCTTTCGTCTCGCGCGTTTCGGTGATGACGGTGAAAAC
CTCTGACACATGCAGCTCCCGGAGACGGTCACAGCTTGTCTGTAAGCGGATGCCGGGAGCAGACAAGCCC
GTCAGGGCGCGTCAGCGGGTGTTGGCGGGTGTCGGGGCTGGCTTAACTATGCGGCATCAGAGCAGATTGT
ACTGAGAGTGCACCATAAAATTGTAAACGTTAATATTTTGTTAAAATTCGCGTTAAATTTTTGTTAAATC
AGCTCATTTTTTAACCAATAGACCGAAATCGGCAAAATCCCTTATAAATCAAAAGAATAGCCCGAGATAG
AGT
[37 nt withheld, positions 2664-2700]
AAAGAACGTGGACTCCAACGTCAAAGG
[141 nt withheld, positions 2728-2868]
G
[46 nt withheld, positions 2870-2915]
A
[95 nt withheld, positions 2917-3011]
TATGCGGTGTGAAATACCGCACAGATGCGTAAGGAGAAAATACCGCATCAGGCGCCCCTGCAGGCAGCTG
CGCGCTCGCTCGCTCACTGAGGCCGCCCGGGCAAAGCCCGGGCGTCGGGCGACCTTTGGTCGCCCGGCCT
CAGTGAGCGAGCGAGCGCGCAGAGAGGGAGTGGCCAACTCCATCACTAGGGGTTCCTGCGGCCGCAAAAA
TCTCGCCAACAAGTTGACGAGATAAACACGGCATTTTGCCTTGTTTTAGTAGATTCTGTTTCCAGAGTAC
TAAAACGTCTTGCTGACACTGCCCTTCGGTGTTTCGTCCTTTCCACAAGATATATAAAGCCAAGAAATCG
AAATACTTTCAAGTTACGGTAAGCATATGATAGTCCATTTTAAAACATAATTTTAAAACTGCAAACTACC
CAAGAAATTATTACTTTCTACGTCACGTATTTTGTACTAATATCTTTGTGTTTACAGTCAAATTAATTCC
AATTATCTCTCTAACAGCCTTGTATCGTATATGCAAATATGAAGGAATCATGGGAAATAGGCCCTCGGTA
CCTCCCCAGCATGCCTGCTATTCTCTTCCCAATCCTCCCCCTTGCTGTCCTGCCCCACCCCACCCCCCAG
AATAGAATGACACCTACTCAGACAATGCGATGCAATTTCCTCATTTTATTAGGAAAGGACAGTGGGAGTG
GCACCTTCCAGGGTCAAGGAAGGCACGGGGGAGGGGCAAACAACAGATGGCTGGCAACTAGAAGGCACAG
TCGAGGCTGATCAGCGAGCTCTAGGAATTCTTAAGCGTAATCTGGAACATCGTATGGGTAAGCGTAATCT
GGAACATCGTATGGGTAAGCGTAATCTGGAACATCGTATGGGTAGGATCCCTTTTTCTTTTTTGCCTGGC
CGGCCTTTTTCGTGGCCGCCGGCCTTTTGCCCTTTTTGATGATCTGAGGGTGCTTCTTAGATTTCACTTC
ATACAGGTTGCCCAGAATGTCTGTGCTGTACTTCTTAATGCTCTGGGTCTTGGAGGCGATTGTCTTAATG
ATCCTGGGGGGCCTCTTGTCGTTCATGTTTTCCAGGTACTCGCGGTAGGTGATGTCGATCATGTTCACTT
CGATCCGGTTCAGCAGGTCGTTGTTCACGCCGATCACTCTATACAGCTCGCCGTTGATCTTGATCAGATC
GTTGTTGTAGAAGGAGGCGATAAACTCGGCCTGGTTGCTGATCTTCTTCAGCTTCTTAGCTTCCTCATAG
CACTTGCTATTCACTTCGTAGTAGTTTTCTTTTTTGATCACATCCAGATTCTTCACGGTCACGAACTTGT
ACACGCCATTGTCCAGGTACACGTCGAATCTGTAGGGCTTCAGGGACAGCTTCACGACCTTGTTTCTGCT
GTTGGGGTAGTCGTCGGTGATGTCCAGATGGGCGTTCAGTTTGTTGCCGTAATACTTAATCTTCTTGATC
ACGGGGCCGTTGTCCTTTTTGGAGTACTTGGTCAGGTAGTTCCCGGTTTCCTCGTAGTACTTGTACAGGG
GATTCTTCTCGTCGCCGTACTGTTCCATAATCAGCTTCAGTTTCTGGTAGGTCTGGGGGTCGTGGTGGTA
CATCAGCAGCTTTTCGGGGCTCTTGTTGATCAGCTTTTTCAGCTTGTCATTGTCCTTGTCGTACAGGCCG
TTCAGATTGTTCACGATCAGGGTGTTGCCCTTGTCGTCCTTCCGGGTGGAGTACAGGGTGTCGTTAATCA
GCTCTCTATTAGGCTTCTTGTCCACCCGGTGGCTGTACTTGTAGTCCTTGAAGTCCTTAATGTGCTTGAT
CTGGTGGGGGGTGATGAAGATCTCTTTGTACTCCTGCTCGGTTTCGATCTCGGGCATGCTCTCGGCCTGC
TTTTCCTCGAACATCTGGTTTTCCATCACTTTTTTGGCCTTGTCCAGTTTCTTCCACTCTTTGAAGATGA
AATCGGCGTTGGCAATGATCAGGGCGTCCTCGGCGTGGTGCTTGTACCCCTTGTTCCGCTCTTTCTTAAA
CTTCCACTTCCGCCGCAGAAAGCTGGTGAAGCCGCCATTGATGGACTTCACTTTCACGTCCAGGTTGTTC
ACTCTGAAGTAGCTCCGCAGCAGGTTCATCAGGCCTCTGGTGGCGTATCTGGTATCCACCAGGTTCCGGT
TGATGAAGTCTTTCTGCACGGAGAACCTGTTGATGTCCCGTTCTTCCAGCAGATACTCTTTCTTGGTCTT
GCTGATTCTGCCCTTGCCCTTGGCCAGATTCAGGATGTGCTTCTTGAAGGTTTCGTAGCTGATCTTGCTG
TCGCTGCTGCTCAGGTACTGGAATGGGGTCCGGTTGCCCTTCTTGCTGTTTTCTTCCTGCTTCACGAGCA
CCTTGTTGTTGAAGCTGTTGTCGAAGGACACGCTTCTGGGGATGATGTGGTCCACCTCATAGTTGAAGGG
GTTGTTCAGCAGATCTTCCAGAGGGATGGCTTCCAGGCTGTACAGGCACTTGCCTTCCTGCATGTCGTGC
AGCTTGATCTTCTCGATCAGGTACTTGGCGTTCTCTTTGCCGGTGGTCCGGATGATTTCCTCGATCCGCT
CGTTGGTCTGCCGGTTCCGCTTCTGCATCTCGTTGATCATTTTCTGGGCGTCCTTGGAGTTCTTCTCGCG
GGCCAGCTCGATAATGATGTCGTTGGGCAGGCCGTACTTCTTGATGATGGCGTTGATCACTTTGATGCTC
TGGATGAAGCTTCTCTTCACGACGGGGCTCAGGATGAAGTCGTCCACCAGGGTGGTGGGGATCTCTTTCT
GCTGGGACAGGTCCACCTTCTTGGGCACCAGCTTCAGCCGGTTGAAGATAGCGATCTGGTTGTCGTTGGT
GTGCCACAGCTCGTCCAGGATCAGGTTGATGGCCTTCAGGCTCAGGTTGTGGGTGCCGGTATAGCCCTTC
AGATTAGAGATCTGCTCGATCTCTTCCTGGGTCAGCTCGGAGTTCAGATTGGTCAGTTCTTCCTGGATGT
CCTCGCTGCTCTGGTAGATGGTCAGGATCTTGGCAATCTGATCCAGCAGCTCGGCGTTCTCAATAATCTC
TTTCCGGGCGGTAATGTCCTTGATGTCGTGGTACACCTTCAGGTTGGTGAACTCGGGCTTGCCGGTGCTG
GTCACTCTGTAGCCCTTAATATCCTCTTCGTTCACGAGGATTTCTTTGGCGATCTGCTTCAGGGTGGGCT
TCTTCTTCTGCTTGAACACGTTCTCGATGATCTGGAACTTCTCGTAATATTCCAGCTTCTCGTTCTCGTC
CCTGGTGATCACGAGATTGTTCAGGTCGTTCAGGGCGTTGTACAGGTCGGCGTTGTAGGCGTACTTCACG
CTCCGCAGTTCCTCGGGGAAGTAGGTGCAGTGGCCCATCAGCATCTCGTACCATTCTTTGATGTCCTTCC
AGCCGAAGGGGCTGCCCTCGCCAGGTCCCTCATAGTAGGTCCGCCGGGTTTCCAGCAGGTCGATGTAGGT
GTCGATGAAGCTCTGGTCCAGCTGGTGGTAGGCCTTCTGCACCTTCAGCAGCTGTTTGGCTTCTTTCACG
TAGTCGCTGGTCTTGAATCTGTTGATGCTGCCCCGCACTTCGCCGTCTTTCTTCAGCCGTTCCAGCTGCA
GTTCGGCCACGTATTTCTCTTCCAGGGCCTTGCTGTTCCGGCTGATCTGCTCTTTGGTGGACAGCTCGTT
GCCGGTGTCCTCTTCCACCTCGTTCACGTTGTGCACGCCTCTTCTCTTGGCCAGGTGCAGCAGGGCGGCA
GAGAACTCTTCCTCGCTCAGCTTCTGGCTCAGGCCCTTCACTCTGGCCTCGTAGGGGTTGATGCCGCTCA
GCTCGCTGTGGTCGGTCAGCAGGTTGTAGTCGAACAGCAGCTTCTTCACTCTCTGGATTCTATGCCGCCT
CCGCCGCTTCAGCCTTCTGGCGCCTCTCTTGCTCCGCCTGCCCTCGTTGTTTTCCACGTTGGCCTCTTTG
AACAGCCGCACGCCGGCATCGATCACGTCCCGTGTCTCGTAGTCGATGATGCCGTAGCCCACGCTGGTGA
TGCCGATGTCCAGGCCCAGGATGTAGTTCCGCTTGGCTGCTGGGACTCCGTGGATACCGACCTTCCGCTT
CTTCTTTGGGGCCATGGTGGCACCGGTAGTTAGCCAGAGAGCTCTGCTTATATAGACCTCCCACCGTACA
CGCCTACCGCCCATTTGCGTCAATGGGGCGGAGTTGTTACGACATTTTGGAAAGTCCCGTTGATTTTGGT
GCCAAAACAAACTCCCATTGACGTCAATGGGGTGGAGACTTGGAAATCCCCGTGAGTCAAACCGCTATCC
ACGCCCATTGATGTACTGCCAAAACCGCATCACCATGGTAATAGCGATGACTAATACGTAGATGTACTGC
CAAGTAGGAAAGTCCCATAAGGTCAT
Features (pLannotate 1.2.2; 20 found; start..end, strand, type, name):
    376..403     -  repeat_region  AAV2 ITR (fragment): inverted terminal repeat of adeno-associated virus serotype 2 inverted
    432..459     -  repeat_region  AAV2 ITR (fragment): inverted terminal repeat of adeno-associated virus serotype 2 inverted
    532..1120    -  rep_origin     ori: high-copy-number ColE1/pMB1/pBR322/pUC origin of replication
   1291..2151    -  CDS            AmpR: β-lactamase; bla; confers resistance to ampicillin, carbenicillin, and related antibiotics
   2152..2256    -  promoter       AmpR promoter: bla
   2351..2386    +  CDS            rop (fragment): Rop protein, which maintains plasmids at low copy number; rop
   2488..2537    +  misc_feature   bom (fragment): basis of mobility region from pBR322
   2538..2993    -  rep_origin     f1 ori (sequence partly withheld): f1 bacteriophage origin of replication; arrow indicates direction of (+) strand synthesis
   3012..3063    +  misc_feature   bom (fragment): basis of mobility region from pBR322
   3068..3208    -  repeat_region  AAV2 ITR: inverted terminal repeat of adeno-associated virus serotype 2 inverted
   3222..3297    -  misc_RNA       Sa gRNA scaffold: guide RNA scaffold for the Staphylococcus aureus CRISPR/Cas9 system
   3327..3567    -  promoter       U6 promoter: RNA polymerase III promoter for human U6 snRNA
   3670..3781    -  polyA_signal   bGH poly(A) signal: bovine growth hormone polyadenylation signal
   3813..3841    -  CDS            3xHA (fragment): three tandem HA epitope tags
   3852..3868    -  CDS            3xHA (fragment): three tandem HA epitope tags
   3879..3895    -  CDS            3xHA (fragment): three tandem HA epitope tags
   3902..3949    -  CDS            nucleoplasmin NLS: bipartite nuclear localization signal from nucleoplasmin
   3950..7105    -  CDS            cas9: CAS9_STAAU - Experimental evidence at protein level: Swiss-Prot protein existence level 1. CRISPR (clustered regularly interspaced short palindromic repeat) is an adaptive immune system that provides protection against mobile genetic elements (viruses, transposable elements and conjugative plasmids). CRISPR clusters contain spacers, sequences complementary to antecedent mobile elements, and target invading nucleic acids. CRISPR clusters are transcribed and processed into CRISPR RNA (crRNA). In type II CRISPR systems correct processing of pre-crRNA requires a trans- encoded small RNA (tracrRNA)
   7181..7384    -  promoter       CMV promoter: human cytomegalovirus (CMV) immediate early promoter
   7385..317     -  enhancer       CMV enhancer (across the origin): human cytomegalovirus immediate early enhancer
