[The description below was written by a language model from this plasmid's Addgene catalogue record and pLannotate feature annotations shown in this document.]
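Description:
pX601-AAV-CMV::NLS-SaCas9-NLS-3xHA-bGHpA;U6::BsaI-sgRNA-Oprl1 is a 7,447 bp all-in-one AAV transfer plasmid for CRISPR editing in mammalian cells. It carries both the Staphylococcus aureus Cas9 nuclease and a single guide RNA directed against Oprl1. It is built on the pX601 backbone, with the Oprl1 spacer inserted at the BsaI cloning site. The record does not give the species of the targeted Oprl1 gene or the position of the guide within it. In bacteria the plasmid replicates from a high-copy ColE1/pUC-type origin and is selected with ampicillin through the β-lactamase gene. An f1 phage origin and small pBR322-derived remnants (rop and bom fragments) are also annotated in the backbone.

The payload lies between AAV2 inverted terminal repeats, which direct replication and packaging of the intervening DNA into recombinant AAV particles when helper functions are supplied. One ITR is annotated intact, while the other is detected only as short fragments, which may reflect the difficulty of sequencing and annotating these repeats. Within the ITRs, the CMV enhancer and promoter drive SaCas9. The construct name indicates nuclear localization signals on both sides of the nuclease, though only the C-terminal nucleoplasmin NLS is annotated. A 3xHA epitope tag follows for immunodetection, and the transcript ends at a bovine growth hormone polyadenylation signal. Downstream, a human U6 RNA polymerase III promoter expresses the Oprl1 spacer fused to the SaCas9 guide RNA scaffold. The small size of SaCas9 lets nuclease and guide fit in a single AAV genome, making the construct suited to viral delivery for disrupting Oprl1 in transduced cells or tissue, as well as to direct transfection.
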