Addgene plasmid #184291: pX601-AAV-CMV::NLS-SaCas9-NLS-3xHA-bGHpA;U6::BsaI-sgRNA-Oprl1
Purpose: A single vector containing Cas9 from Staphylococcus aureus (SaCas9) and its sgRNA targeting Oprl1
Depositing lab: Bernardo Sabatini. Depositing organization: Harvard Medical School.
Backbone
  Vector backbone: pX601-AAV-CMV::NLS-SaCas9-NLS-3xHA-bGHpA;U6::BsaI-sgRNA
  Total vector size (bp): 7447
  Modifications to backbone: sgRNA targeting Oprl1 was inserted via BsaI restriction digest
  Vector type: Mammalian Expression, AAV, CRISPR
Growth in bacteria
  Bacterial resistance: Ampicillin, 100 μg/mL
  Growth temperature: 30°C
  Growth strain: NEB Stable
  Copy number: Unknown
Gene/Insert
  Gene/Insert name: sgRNA-Oprl1
Resource information
  A portion of this plasmid was derived from a plasmid made by: The backbone vector is from Addgene and was cloned and validated at the Genome Engineering & iPSC Center.
Terms and licenses: Academic/Nonprofit Terms; Industry Terms: Not Available to Industry
How to cite: pX601-AAV-CMV::NLS-SaCas9-NLS-3xHA-bGHpA;U6::BsaI-sgRNA-Oprl1 was a gift from Bernardo Sabatini (Addgene plasmid # 184291 ; http://n2t.net/addgene:184291 ; RRID:Addgene_184291)
